>Addgene plasmid #28013 | p15aTetT7mut-fuseYFP | depositor full sequence | sequence record 13254 | Author sequence
GAAAAGGCCCCCAAGGTAGTTATCCTTAAAAAAGCCACAGCATACATCCTGTCCGTCCAAGCAGAGGAGC
AAAAGCTCATTTCTGAAGAGGACTTGTTGCGGAAACGACGAGAACAGTTGAAACACAAACTTGAACAGCT
ACGGAACTCTTGTGCGTAAGGAAAAGTAAGGAAAACGATTCCTTCTAACAGAAATGTCCTGAGCAATCAC
CTATGAAGCTAGCAGGCCCTTTCGTCTTCACCTCGAGTCCCTATCAGTGATAGAGATTGACATCCCTATC
AGTGATAGAGATACTGAGCACATCAGCAGGACGCACTGACCGAATTCATTAAAGAGGAGAAAGCTACCGC
ATGAACACGATTAACATCGCTAAGAACGACTTCTCTGACATCGAACTGGCTGCTATCCCGTTCAACACTC
TGGCTGACCATTACGGTGAGCGTTTAGCTCGCGAACAGTTGGCCCTTGAGCATGAGTCTTACGAGATGGG
TGAAGCACGCTTCCGCAAGATGTTTGAGCGTCAACTTAAAGCTGTGAGGTTGCGGATAACGCTGCCGCCA
AGCCTCTCATCACTACCCTACTCCCTAAGATGATTGCACGCATCAACGACTGGTTTGAGGAAGTGAAAGC
TAAGCGCGGCAAGCGCCCGACAGCCTTCCAGTTCCTGCAAGAAATCAAGCCGGAAGCCGTAGCGTACATC
ACCATTAAGACCACTCTGGCTTGCCTAACCAGTGCTGACAATACAACCGTTCAGGCTGTAGCAAGCGCAA
TCGGTCGGGCCATTGAGGACGAGGCTCGCTTCGGTCGTATCCGTGACCTTGAAGCTAAGCACTTCAAGAA
AAACGTTGAGGAACAACTCAACAAGCGCGTAGGGCACGTCTACAAGAAAGCATTTATGCAAGTTGTCGAG
GCTGACATGCTCTCTAAGGGTCTACTCGGTGGCGAGGCGTGGTCTTCGTGGCATAAGGAAGACTCTATTC
ATGTAGGAGTACGCTGCATCGAGATGCTCATTGAGTCAACCGGAATGGTTAGCTTACACCGCCAAAATGC
TGGCGTAGTAGGTCAAGACTCTGAGACTATCGAACTCGCACCTGAATACGCTGAGGCTATCGCAACCCGT
GCAGGTGCGCTGGCTGGCATCTCTCCGATGTTCCAACCTTGCGTAGTTCCTCCTAAGCCGTGGACTGGCA
TTACTGGTGGTGGCTATTGGGCTAACGGTCGTCGTCCTCTGGCGCTGGTGCGTACTCACAGTAAGAAAGC
ACTGATGCGCTACGAAGACGTTTACATGCCTGAGGTGTACAAAGCGATTAACATTGCGCAAAACACCGCA
TGGAAAATCAACAAGAAAGTCCTAGCGGTCGCCAACGTAATCACCAAGTGGAAGCATTGTCCGGTCGAGG
ACATCCCTGCGATTGAGCGTGAAGAACTCCCGATGAAACCGGAAGACATCGACATGAATCCTGAGGCTCT
CACCGCGTGGAAACGTGCTGCCGCTGCTGTGTACCGCAAGGACAAGGCTCGCAAGTCTCGCCGTATCAGC
CTTGAGTTCATGCTTGAGCAAGCCAATAAGTTTGCTAACCATAAGGCCATCTGGTTCCCTTACAACATGG
ACTGGCGCGGTCGTGTTTACGCTGTGTCAATGTTCAACCCGCAAGGTAACGATATGACCAAAGGACTGCT
TACGCTGGCGAAAGGTAAACCAATCGGTAAGGAAGGTTACTACTGGCTGAAAATCCACGGTGCAAACTGT
GCGGGTGTCGATAAGGTTCCGTTCCCTGAGCGCATCAAGTTCATTGAGGAAAACCACGAGAACATCATGG
CTTGCGCTAAGTCTCCACTGGAGAACACTTGGTGGGCTGAGCAAGATTCTCCGTTCTGCTTCCTTGCGTT
CTGCTTTGAGTACGCTGGGGTACAGCACCACGGCCTGAGCTATAACTGCTCCCTTCCGCTGGCGTTTGAC
GGGTCTTGCTCTGGCATCCAGCACTTCTCCGCGATGCTCCGAGATGAGGTAGGTGGTCGCGCGGTTAACT
TGCTTCCTAGTGAAACCGTTCAGGACATCTACGGGATTGTTGCTAAGAAAGTCAACGAGATTCTACAAGC
AGACGCAATCAATGGGACCGATAACGAAGTAGTTACCGTGACCGATGAGAACACTGGTGAAATCTCTGAG
AAAGTCAAGCTGGGCACTAAGGCACTGGCTGGTCAATGGCTGGCTTACGGTGTTACTCGCAGTGTGACTA
AGCGTTCAGTCATGACGCTGGCTTACGGGTCCAAAGAGTTCGGCTTCCGTCAACAAGTGCTGGAAGATAC
CATTCAGCCAGCTATTGATTCCGGCAAGGGTCTGATGTTCACTCAGCCGAATCAGGCTGCTGGATACATG
GCTAAGCTGATTTGGGAATCTGTGAGCGTGACGGTGGTAGCTGCGGTTGAAGCAATGAACTGGCTTAAGT
CTGCTGCTAAGCTGCTGGCTGCTGAGGTCAAAGATAAGAAGACTGGAGAGATTCTTCGCAAGCGTTGCGC
TGTGCATTGGGTAACTCCTGATGGTTTCCCTGTGTGGCAGGAATACAAGAAGCCTATTCAGACGCGCTTG
AACCTGATGTTCCTCGGTCAGTTCCGCTTACAGCCTACCATTAACACCAACAAAGATAGCGAGATTGATG
CACACAAACAGGAGTCTGGTATCGCTCCTAACTTTGTACACAGCCAAGACGGTAGCCACCTTCGTAAGAC
TGTAGTGTGGGCACACGAGAAGTACGGAATCGAATCTTTTGCACTGATTCACGACTCCTTCGGTACCATT
CCGGCTGACGCTGCGAACCTGTTCAAAGCAGTGCGCGAAACTATGGTTGACACATATGAGTCTTGTGATG
TACTGGCTGATTTCTACGACCAGTTCGCTGACCAGTTGCACGAGTCTCAATTGGACAAAATGCCAGCACT
TCCGGCTAAAGGTAACTTGAACCTCCGTGACATCTTAGAGTCGGACTTCGCGTTCGCGGGATCCCCGGGT
ACCGTGAGCAAGGGCGAGGAGCTGTTCACCGGGGTGGTGCCCATCCTGGTCGAGCTGGACGGCGACGTAA
ACGGCCACAAGTTCAGCGTGTCCGGCGAGGGCGAGGGCGATGCCACCTACGGCAAGCTGACCCTGAAGTT
CATCTGCACCACCGGCAAGCTGCCCGTGCCCTGGCCCACCCTCGTGACCACCTTCGGCTACGGCCTGCAG
TGCTTCGCCCGCTACCCCGACCACATGAAGCAGCACGACTTCTTCAAGTCCGCCATGCCCGAAGGCTACG
TCCAGGAGCGCACCATCTTCTTCAAGGACGACGGCAACTACAAGACCCGCGCCGAGGTGAAGTTCGAGGG
CGACACCCTGGTGAACCGCATCGAGCTGAAGGGCATCGACTTCAAGGAGGACGGCAACATCCTGGGGCAC
AAGCTGGAGTACAACTACAACAGCCACAACGTCTATATCATGGCCGACAAGCAGAAGAACGGCATCAAGG
TGAACTTCAAGATCCGCCACAACATCGAGGACGGCAGCGTGCAGCTCGCCGACCACTACCAGCAGAACAC
CCCCATCGGCGACGGCCCCGTGCTGCTGCCCGACAACCACTACCTGAGCTACCAGTCCGCCCTGAGCAAA
GACCCCAACGAGAAGCGCGATCACATGGTCCTGCTGGAGTTCGTGACCGCCGCCGGGATCACTCTCGGCA
TGGACGAGCTGTACAAGTAAAAGCTTAATTAGCTGACCTACTAGTCGGCCGTCTCGAGTAGAGGCATCAA
ATAAAACGAAAGGCTCAGTCGAAAGACTGGGCCTTTCGTTTTATCTGTTGTTTGTCGGTGAACGCTCTCC
TGAGTAGGACAAATCCGCCGCCCTAGACCTAGGGGATATATTCCGCTTCCTCGCTCACTGACTCGCTACG
CTCGGTCGTTCGACTGCGGCGAGCGGAAATGGCTTACGAACGGGGCGGAGATTTCCTGGAAGATGCCAGG
AAGATACTTAACAGGGAAGTGAGAGGGCCGCGGCAAAGCCGTTTTTCCATAGGCTCCGCCCCCCTGACAA
GCATCACGAAATCTGACGCTCAAATCAGTGGTGGCGAAACCCGACAGGACTATAAAGATACCAGGCGTTT
CCCCCTGGCGGCTCCCTCGTGCGCTCTCCTGTTCCTGCCTTTCGGTTTACCGGTGTCATTCCGCTGTTAT
GGCCGCGTTTGTCTCATTCCACGCCTGACACTCAGTTCCGGGTAGGCAGTTCGCTCCAAGCTGGACTGTA
TGCACGAACCCCCCGTTCAGTCCGACCGCTGCGCCTTATCCGGTAACTATCGTCTTGAGTCCAACCCGGA
AAGACATGCAAAAGCACCACTGGCAGCAGCCACTGGTAATTGATTTAGAGGAGTTAGTCTTGAAGTCATG
CGCCGGTTAAGGCTAAACTGAAAGGACAAGTTTTGGTGACTGCGCTCCTCCAAGCCAGTTACCTCGGTTC
AAAGAGTTGGTAGCTCAGAGAACCTTCGAAAAACCGCCCTGCAAGGCGGTTTTTTCGTTTTCAGAGCAAG
AGATTACGCGCAGACCAAAACGATCTCAAGAAGATCATCTTATTAATCAGATAAAATATTACTAGATTTC
AGTGCAATTTATCTCTTCAAATGTAGCACCTGAAGTCAGCCCCATACGATATAAGTTGTTACTAGTGCTT
GGATTCTCACCAATAAAAAACGCCCGGCGGCAACCGAGCGTTCTGAACAAATCCAGATGGAGTTCTGAGG
TCATTACTGGATCTATCAACAGGAGTCCAAGCGAGCTCTCGAACCCCAGAGTCCCGCTCAGAAGAACTCG
TCAAGAAGGCGATAGAAGGCGATGCGCTGCGAATCGGGAGCGGCGATACCGTAAAGCACGAGGAAGCGGT
CAGCCCATTCGCCGCCAAGCTCTTCAGCAATATCACGGGTAGCCAACGCTATGTCCTGATAGCGGTCCGC
CACACCCAGCCGGCCACAGTCGATGAATCCAGAAAAGCGGCCATTTTCCACCATGATATTCGGCAAGCAG
GCATCGCCATGGGTCACGACGAGATCCTCGCCGTCGGGCATGCGCGCCTTGAGCCTGGCGAACAGTTCGG
CTGGCGCGAGCCCCTGATGCTCTTCGTCCAGATCATCCTGATCGACAAGACCGGCTTCCATCCGAGTACG
TGCTCGCTCGATGCGATGTTTCGCTTGGTGGTCGAATGGGCAGGTAGCCGGATCAAGCGTATGCAGCCGC
CGCATTGCATCAGCCATGATGGATACTTTCTCGGCAGGAGCAAGGTGAGATGACAGGAGATCCTGCCCCG
GCACTTCGCCCAATAGCAGCCAGTCCCTTCCCGCTTCAGTGACAACGTCGAGCACAGCTGCGCAAGGAAC
GCCCGTCGTGGCCAGCCACGATAGCCGCGCTGCCTCGTCCTGCAGTTCATTCAGGGCACCGGACAGGTCG
GTCTTGACAAAAAGAACCGGGCGCCCCTGCGCTGACAGCCGGAACACGGCGGCATCAGAGCAGCCGATTG
TCTGTTGTGCCCAGTCATAGCCGAATAGCCTCTCCACCCAAGCGGCCGGAGAACCTGCGTGCAATCCATC
TTGTTCAATCATGCGAAACGATCCTCATCCTGTCTCTTGATCAGATCTTGATCCCCTGCGCCATCAGATC
CTTGGCGGCAAGAAAGCCATCCAGTTTACTTTGCAGGGCTTCCCAACCTTACCAGAGGGCGCCCCAGCTG
GCAATTCCGACGTCTGTGTGGAATTGTGAGCGGATAACAATTTCACACAGGGCCCTCGGACACCGAGGAG
AATGTCAAGAGGCGAACACACAACGTCTTGGAGCGCCAGAGGAGGAACGAGCTAAAACGGAGCTTTTTTG
CCCTGCGTGACCAGATCCCGGAGTTGGAAAACAAT
Features (pLannotate 1.2.2; 13 found; start..end, strand, type, name):
     67..96      +  CDS            Myc: Myc (human c-Myc proto-oncogene) epitope tag
    248..321     +  promoter       PLtetO-1 promoter: modified phage lambda PL promoter with tet operator sites (Lutz and Bujard, 1997)
    351..533     +  CDS            RPOL_BPT7 (fragment): Experimental evidence at protein level: Swiss-Prot protein existence level 1. Highly processive DNA-dependent RNA polymerase that catalyzes the transcription of class II and class III viral genes. Recognizes a specific promoter sequence and enters first into an 'abortive phase' where very short transcripts are synthesized and released before proceeding to the processive transcription of long RNA chains. Unwinds the double-stranded DNA to expose the coding strand for templating. Participates in the initiation of viral DNA replication presumably by making primers accessible to the DNA polymerase
    536..2998    +  CDS            RPOL_BPT7 (fragment): Experimental evidence at protein level: Swiss-Prot protein existence level 1. Highly processive DNA-dependent RNA polymerase that catalyzes the transcription of class II and class III viral genes. Recognizes a specific promoter sequence and enters first into an 'abortive phase' where very short transcripts are synthesized and released before proceeding to the processive transcription of long RNA chains. Unwinds the double-stranded DNA to expose the coding strand for templating. Participates in the initiation of viral DNA replication presumably by making primers accessible to the DNA polymerase
   3014..3730    +  CDS            EYFP: enhanced YFP mammalian codon-optimized
   3778..3864    +  terminator     rrnB T1 terminator: Escherichia coli rrnB; transcription terminator T1 from the E. coli rrnB gene
   3891..3946    -  rep_origin     RSF ori (fragment): Plasmids containing the RSF 1030 origin of replication can be propagated in E. coli cells that contain additional plasmids with compatible origins.
   4034..4579    -  rep_origin     p15A ori: Plasmids containing the medium-copy-number p15A origin of replication can be propagated in E. coli cells that contain a second plasmid with the ColE1 origin.
   4693..4787    -  terminator     lambda t0 terminator: transcription terminator from phage lambda
   4821..5612    -  CDS            neo: KKA2_KLEPN - Also known as kan, nptII. Experimental evidence at protein level: Swiss-Prot protein existence level 1. Resistance to kanamycin, neomycin, paromomycin, ribostamycin, butirosin and gentamicin B. From Klebsiella pneumoniae.
   5644..5748    -  CDS            tnpA (fragment): TN5P_ECOLX - Also known as tnp. Experimental evidence at protein level: Swiss-Prot protein existence level 1. Mediates transposition of transposon Tn5 by a 'cut and paste' mechanism. First, the monomeric transposase binds the 19 bp inverted DNA repeats flanking the transposon. Then, dimerization of the DNA- bound transposase creates a synaptic DNA complex. After nicking of the first DNA strand, excision of the transposon proceeds through a series of intermediates. The transposase then mediates the insertion of the transposon at a new site by strand transfer. The activity of the wild- type tran
   5764..5780    +  protein_bind   lac operator: The lac repressor binds to the lac operator to inhibit transcription in E. coli. This inhibition can be relieved by adding lactose or isopropyl-β-D-thiogalactopyranoside (IPTG). lac repressor encoded by lacI
   5794..5915    +  CDS            c-Myc (fragment): human c-Myc proto-oncogene
