[The description below was written by a language model from this plasmid's Addgene catalogue record and pLannotate feature annotations shown in this document.]
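Description:
p15aTetT7mut-fuseYFP is a bacterial expression plasmid of about 5.9 kb built on the pPROLar.A122 backbone and intended for use in E. coli. It replicates from the p15A origin, which the record lists as low copy and which is compatible with ColE1-type plasmids, so it can be co-maintained with other circuit components. Selection is by kanamycin through the Tn5-derived neo/nptII gene, which is followed by the lambda t0 terminator. A short transposase fragment annotated next to this marker is most likely a remnant of its Tn5 origin. A small RSF ori fragment next to p15A probably reflects sequence similarity between related origins.

The payload is a roughly 3.5 kb insert cloned between NheI and AvrII, encoding T7 RNA polymerase joined to EYFP. In the feature table the polymerase coding sequence sits immediately downstream of a PLtetO-1 promoter, a lambda PL derivative carrying tet operator sites. Expression is therefore repressed in TetR-producing hosts and can be induced with tetracycline analogues. The polymerase annotation is split into two adjacent fragments, which fits the "mut" in the name, although the record does not state what the mutation is. EYFP follows closely after the polymerase, consistent with a C-terminal fusion that lets polymerase levels be read out by fluorescence, and the rrnB T1 terminator ends the unit. A lac operator and c-Myc/Myc tag fragments spanning the sequence origin appear to be leftovers of the backbone's original expression region.

The associated publication concerns emergent bistability from a growth-modulating positive feedback circuit. This suggests the plasmid provides a tunable, fluorescently trackable T7 RNA polymerase for synthetic gene circuit studies, though its exact role in that work is not stated in the record.
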