Addgene plasmid #28013: p15aTetT7mut-fuseYFP
Depositing lab: Lingchong You. Depositing organization: Duke University. Publication: Emergent bistability by a growth-modulating positive feedback circuit. Tan C, Marguet P, You L. Nat Chem Biol. 2009 Nov . 5(11):842-8. 10.1038/nchembio.218 PubMed 19801994.
Backbone
  Vector backbone: pProlar.A122
  Backbone manufacturer: Clonetech
  Backbone size w/o insert (bp): 2500
  Vector type: Bacterial Expression
Growth in bacteria
  Bacterial resistance: Kanamycin, 50 μg/mL
  Growth temperature: 37°C
  Growth strain: DH5alpha
  Growth instructions: DH5alpha pro, 37 degrees
  Copy number: Low Copy
Gene/Insert
  Gene/Insert name: EYFP-fuse, T7 RNAP
  Species: Synthetic, T7 phage
  Insert size (bp): 3500
  Cloning method: Restriction Enzyme; 5′ cloning site NheI (not destroyed); 3′ cloning site AvrII (not destroyed)
  Sequencing primers: 5′ T7
Terms and licenses: Academic/Nonprofit Terms; Industry Terms: Not Available to Industry
How to cite: p15aTetT7mut-fuseYFP was a gift from Lingchong You (Addgene plasmid # 28013 ; http://n2t.net/addgene:28013 ; RRID:Addgene_28013)
