>Addgene plasmid #28013 | p15aTetT7mut-fuseYFP | addgene partial sequence | sequence record 34314 | 28013 with EGFP-N
TCGCCCTTGCTCACGGTACCCGGGGATCCCGCGAACGCGAAGTCCGACTCTAAGATGTCACGGAGGTTCA
AGTTACCTTTAGCCGGAAGTGCTGGCATTTTGTCCAATTGAGACTCGTGCAACTGGTCAGCGAACTGGTC
GTAGAAATCAGCCAGTACATCACAAGACTCATATGTGTCAACCATAGTTTCGCGCACTGCTTTGAACAGG
TTCGCAGCGTCAGCCGGAATGGTACCGAAGGAGTCGTGAATCAGTGCAAAAGATTCGATTCCGTACTTCT
CGTGTGCCCACACTACAGTCTTACGAAGGTGGCTACCGTCTTGGCTGTGTACAAAGTTAGGAGCGATACC
AGACTCCTGTTTGTGTGCATCAATCTCGCTATCTTTGTTGGTGTTAATGGTAGGCTGTAAGCGGAACTGA
CCGAGGAACATCAGGTTCAAGCGCGTCTGAATAGGCTTCTTGTATTCCTGCCACACAGGGAAACCATCAG
GAGTTACCCAATGCACAGCGCAACGCTTGCGAAGAATCTCTCCAGTCTTCTTATCTTTGACCTCAGCAGC
CAGCAGCTTAGCAGCAGACTTAAGCCAGTTCATTGCTTCAACCGCAGCTACCACCGTCACGCTCACAGAT
TCCCAAATCAGCTTAGCCATGTATCCAGCAGCCTGATTCGGCTGAGTGAACATCAGACCCTTGCCGGAAT
CAATAGCTGGCTGAATGGTATCTTCCAGCACTTGTTGACGGAAGCCGAACTCTTTGGACCCGTAAGCCAG
CGTCATGACTGAACGCTTAGTCACACTGCGAGTAACACCGTAAGCCAGCCATTGACCAGCCAGTGCCTTA
